Addgene plasmid #204172: pRegev_S4.51A>C
Purpose: pRegev_S4 with single mutation that disrupts secondary structure.
Depositing lab: Oded Regev. Depositing organization: New York University. Publication: Deciphering RNA splicing logic with interpretable machine learning. Liao SE, Sudarshan M, Regev O. Proc Natl Acad Sci U S A. 2023 Oct 10;120(41):e2221165120. doi: 10.1073/pnas.2221165120. Epub 2023 Oct 5. PubMed 37796983.
Backbone
  Vector backbone: pRegev_ExonSkip_LandingPad
  Backbone manufacturer: Regev Group (NYU)
  Total vector size (bp): 8612
  Vector type: Mammalian Expression, Synthetic Biology
  Selectable markers: Zeocin
Growth in bacteria
  Bacterial resistance: Ampicillin, 100 μg/mL
  Growth temperature: 37°C
  Growth strain: DH5alpha
  Copy number: Unknown
Gene/Insert
  Gene/Insert name: Exon S4 with 51A>C mutation in beta globin splicing minigene
  Mutation: 51A>C mutation
  Promoter: Truncated CAG
  Cloning method: Gibson Cloning
  Sequencing primers: 5′ T7; 3′ BGH Reverse
Resource information
  A portion of this plasmid was derived from a plasmid made by: Minigene design from Kristen Lynch (SA Smith and KW Lynch, "Cell-based splicing of minigenes." (2014)). Backbone design modified from Georg Seelig (AB Rosenberg et al, "Learning the sequence determinants of alternative splicing from millions of random sequences." (2015)).
Terms and licenses: Academic/Nonprofit Terms; Industry Terms: Not Available to Industry
How to cite: pRegev_S4.51A>C was a gift from Oded Regev (Addgene plasmid # 204172 ; http://n2t.net/addgene:204172 ; RRID:Addgene_204172)
