[The description below was written by a language model from this plasmid's Addgene catalogue record and pLannotate feature annotations shown in this document.]
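Description:
pRegev_S4.51A>C is a mammalian expression and synthetic-biology plasmid of about 8.6 kb, built on the pRegev_ExonSkip_LandingPad backbone, that carries a beta-globin splicing minigene reporter. It is propagated in E. coli through a high-copy ColE1/pUC-type origin with ampicillin selection (AmpR under its own promoter), and it also contains an f1 phage origin. For mammalian cells, an SV40 promoter/EM7 promoter pair drives the Sh ble gene, followed by an SV40 polyadenylation signal, which gives Zeocin resistance.

The payload is transcribed from a truncated CAG promoter, annotated here as the chicken β-actin promoter plus its chimeric intron without a detected CMV enhancer. A T7 promoter follows, which is also the 5′ sequencing primer site. Downstream lie HBB coding fragments separated by β-globin intron fragments, and the unit ends in a bGH poly(A) signal. The unannotated gap between the two intron segments is presumably where the test exon S4 sits, so that it acts as a middle exon that can be either included or skipped during splicing. This version carries a single 51A>C substitution in exon S4, which the record says disrupts secondary structure. Comparison with the parental pRegev_S4 can therefore test how RNA structure contributes to the exon inclusion outcome. On the opposite strand, a separate EF-1α promoter drives EGFP, which likely marks transfected cells, although the record does not state its role. The construct was deposited with a study that used interpretable machine learning to analyse the logic of RNA splicing. The minigene and backbone designs were adapted from earlier splicing reporter systems.
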