Features (pLannotate 1.2.2; 25 found; start..end, strand, type, name):
     44..763     -  CDS            EGFP: the original enhanced GFP (Yang et al., 1996) mammalian codon-optimized
    771..1949    -  promoter       EF-1α promoter: strong constitutive promoter for human elongation factor EF-1α
   1980..2257    +  promoter       chicken β-actin promoter: No description available
   2258..3231    +  intron         chimeric intron: chimera between introns from chicken β-actin and rabbit β-globin
   3247..3265    +  promoter       T7 promoter: promoter for bacteriophage T7 RNA polymerase
   3297..3392    +  CDS            HBB (fragment): HBB_GORGO - Experimental evidence at protein level: Swiss-Prot protein existence level 1. Involved in oxygen transport from the lung to the various peripheral tissues. From Gorilla gorilla gorilla (Western lowland gorilla).
   3393..3479    +  intron         chimeric intron (fragment): chimera between introns from human β-globin and immunoglobulin heavy chain genes
   3598..3680    +  intron         β-globin intron (fragment): internally truncated intron from human β-globin
   4051..4441    +  intron         β-globin intron (fragment): internally truncated intron from human β-globin
   4445..4567    +  CDS            HBB: HBB_COLGU - Experimental evidence at transcript level: Swiss-Prot protein existence level 2. Involved in oxygen transport from the lung to the various peripheral tissues. From Colobus guereza (Mantled guereza) (Eastern black-and-white colobus monkey).
   4637..4861    +  polyA_signal   bGH poly(A) signal: bovine growth hormone polyadenylation signal
   4865..4886    +  promoter       SV40 promoter (fragment): SV40 enhancer and early promoter
   4907..5335    +  rep_origin     f1 ori (sequence partly withheld): f1 bacteriophage origin of replication; arrow indicates direction of (+) strand synthesis
   5349..5678    +  promoter       SV40 promoter: SV40 enhancer and early promoter
   5726..5773    +  promoter       EM7 promoter: synthetic bacterial promoter&nbsp
   5792..6166    +  CDS            BleoR: antibiotic-binding protein; Sh ble from Streptoalloteichus hindustanus; confers resistance to bleomycin, phleomycin, and Zeocin™
   6176..6301    +  CDS            ble (fragment): BLE_KLEPN - Experimental evidence at protein level: Swiss-Prot protein existence level 1. Binding protein with a strong affinity to the bleomycin family of antibiotics. Binds to CL990; an antimitotic-antibiotic compound. From Klebsiella pneumoniae.
   6296..6417    +  polyA_signal   SV40 poly(A) signal: SV40 polyadenylation signal
   6490..6506    -  protein_bind   lac operator: The lac repressor binds to the lac operator to inhibit transcription in E. coli. This inhibition can be relieved by adding lactose or isopropyl-β-D-thiogalactopyranoside (IPTG). lac repressor encoded by lacI
   6514..6544    -  promoter       lac promoter: promoter for the E. coli lac operon
   6559..6580    -  protein_bind   CAP binding site: CAP binding activates transcription in the presence of cAMP. E. coli catabolite activator protein
   6593..6685    -  CDS            lacI (fragment): lac repressor; lacI; The lac repressor binds to the lac operator to inhibit transcription in E. coli. This inhibition can be relieved by adding lactose or isopropyl-β-D-thiogalactopyranoside (IPTG).
   6868..7456    -  rep_origin     ori: high-copy-number ColE1/pMB1/pBR322/pUC origin of replication
   7627..8487    -  CDS            AmpR: β-lactamase; bla; confers resistance to ampicillin, carbenicillin, and related antibiotics
   8488..8592    -  promoter       AmpR promoter: bla
>Addgene plasmid #204172 | pRegev_S4.51A>C | addgene full sequence | sequence record 405448 | Addgene NGS Result
CCACCTGACGTCGACGGATCGGGAGATCCCAGTGTGGTGGTACTTACTTGTACAGCTCGTCCATGCCGAG
AGTGATCCCGGCGGCGGTCACGAACTCCAGCAGGACCATGTGATCGCGCTTCTCGTTGGGGTCTTTGCTC
AGGGCGGACTGGGTGCTCAGGTAGTGGTTGTCGGGCAGCAGCACGGGGCCGTCGCCGATGGGGGTGTTCT
GCTGGTAGTGGTCGGCGAGCTGCACGCTGCCGTCCTCGATGTTGTGGCGGATCTTGAAGTTCGCCTTGAT
GCCGTTCTTCTGCTTGTCGGCCATGATATAGACGTTGTGGCTGTTGTAGTTGTACTCCAGCTTGTGCCCC
AGGATGTTGCCGTCCTCCTTGAAGTCGATGCCCTTCAGCTCGATGCGGTTCACCAGGGTGTCGCCCTCGA
ACTTCACCTCGGCGCGGGTCTTGTAGTTGCCGTCGTCCTTGAAGAAGATGGTGCGCTCCTGGACGTAGCC
TTCGGGCATGGCGGACTTGAAGAAGTCGTGCTGCTTCATGTGGTCGGGGTAGCGGCTGAAGCACTGCACG
CCGTAGGTCAGGGTGGTCACGAGGGTGGGCCAGGGCACGGGCAGCTTGCCGGTGGTGCAGATGAACTTCA
GGGTCAGCTTGCCGTAGGTGGCATCGCCCTCGCCCTCGCCAGACACGCTGAACTTGTGGCCGTTTACGTC
GCCGTCCAGCTCGACCAGGATGGGCACCACCCCGGTGAACAGCTCCTCGCCCTTGCTCACCATGGTGGCC
TCACGACACCTGAAATGGAAGAAAAAAACTTTGAACCACTGTCTGAGGCTTGAGAATGAACCAAGATCCA
AACTCAAAAAGGGCAAATTCCAAGGAGAATTACATCAAGTGCCAAGCTGGCCTAACTTCAGTCTCCACCC
ACTCAGTGTGGGGAAACTCCATCGCATAAAACCCCTCCCCCCAACCTAAAGACGACGTACTCCAAAAGCT
CGAGAACTAATCGAGGTGCCTGGACGGCGCCCGGTACTCCGTGGAGTCACATGAAGCGACGGCTGAGGAC
GGAAAGGCCCTTTTCCTTTGTGTGGGTGACTCACCCGCCCGCTCTCCCGAGCGCCGCGTCCTCCATTTTG
AGCTCCCTGCAGCAGGGCCGGGAAGCGGCCATCTTTCCGCTCACGCAACTGGTGCCGACCGGGCCAGCCT
TGCCGCCCAGGGCGGGGCGATACACGGCGGCGCGAGGCCAGGCACCAGAGCAGGCCGGCCAGCTTGAGAC
TACCCCCGTCCGATTCTCGGTGGCCGCGCTCGCAGGCCCCGCCTCGCCGAACATGTGCGCTGGGACGCAC
GGGCCCCGTCGCCGCCCGCGGCCCCAAAAACCGAAATACCAGTGTGCAGATCTTGGCCCGCATTTACAAG
ACTATCTTGCCAGAAAAAAAGCGTCGCAGCAGGTCATCAAAAATTTTAAATGGCTAGAGACTTATCGAAA
GCAGCGAGACAGGCGCGAAGGTGCCACCAGATTCGCACGCGGCGGCCCCAGCGCCCAGGCCAGGCCTCAA
CTCAAGCACGAGGCGAAGGGGCTCCTTAAGCGCAAGGCCTCGAACTCTCCCACCCACTTCCAACCCGAAG
CTCGGGATCAAGAATCACGTACTGCAGCCAGGTGGAAGTAATTCAAGGCACGCAAGGGCCATAACCCGTA
AAGAGGCCAGGCCCGCGGGAACCACACACGGCACTTACCTGTGTTCTGGCGGCAAACCCGTTGCGAAAAA
GAACGTTCACGGCGACTACTGCACTTATATACGGTTCTCCCCCACCCTCGGGAAAAAGGCGGAGCCAGTA
CACGACATCACTTTCCCAGTTTACCCCGCGCCACCTTCTCTAGGCACCGGTTCAATTGCCGACCCCTCCC
CCCAACTTCTCGGGGACTGTGGGCGATGTGCGCTCTGCCCACTGACGGGCACCGGAGCCTACGTAGGAAT
TAATTCGCCAGCACAGTGGTCGAGGTGAGCCCCACGTTCTGCTTCACTCTCCCCATCTCCCCCCCCTCCC
CACCCCCAATTTTGTATTTATTTATTTTTTAATTATTTTGTGCAGCGATGGGGGCGGGGGGGGGGGGGGG
GCGCGCGCCAGGCGGGGCGGGGCGGGGCGAGGGGCGGGGCGGGGCGAGGCGGAGAGGTGCGGCGGCAGCC
AATCAGAGCGGCGCGCTCCGAAAGTTTCCTTTTATGGCGAGGCGGCGGCGGCGGCGGCCCTATAAAAAGC
GAAGCGCGCGGCGGGCGGGAGTCGCTGCGCGCTGCCTTCGCCCCGTGCCCCGCTCCGCCGCCGCCTCGCG
CCGCCCGCCCCGGCTCTGACTGACCGCGTTACTCCCACAGGTGAGCGGGCGGGACGGCCCTTCTCCTCCG
GGCTGTAATTAGCGCTTGGTTTAATGACGGCTTGTTTCTTTTCTGTGGCTGCGTGAAAGCCTTGAGGGGC
TCCGGGAGGGCCCTTTGTGCGGGGGGAGCGGCTCGGGGGGTGCGTGCGTGTGTGTGTGCGTGGGGAGCGC
CGCGTGCGGCTCCGCGCTGCCCGGCGGCTGTGAGCGCTGCGGGCGCGGCGCGGGGCTTTGTGCGCTCCGC
AGTGTGCGCGAGGGGAGCGCGGCCGGGGGCGGTGCCCCGCGGTGCGGGGGGGGCTGCGAGGGGAACAAAG
GCTGCGTGCGGGGTGTGTGCGTGGGGGGGTGAGCAGGGGGTGTGGGCGCGTCGGTCGGGCTGCAACCCCC
CCTGCACCCCCCTCCCCGAGTTGCTGAGCACGGCCCGGCTTCGGGTGCGGGGCTCCGTACGGGGCGTGGC
GCGGGGCTCGCCGTGCCGGGCGGGGGGTGGCGGCAGGTGGGGGTGCCGGGCGGGGCGGGGCCGCCTCGGG
CCGGGGAGGGCTCGGGGGAGGGGCGCGGCGGCCCCCGGAGCGCCGGCGGCTGTCGAGGCGCGGCGAGCCG
CAGCCATTGCCTTTTATGGTAATCGTGCGAGAGGGCGCAGGGACTTCCTTTGTCCCAAATCTGTGCGGAG
CCGAAATCTGGGAGGCGCCGCCGCACCCCCTCTAGCGGGCGCGGGGCGAAGCGGTGCGGCGCCGGCAGGA
AGGAAATGGGCGGGGAGGGCCTTCGTGCGTCGCCGCGCCGCCGTCCCCTTCTCCCTCTCCAGCCTCGGGG
CTGTCCGCGGGGGGACGGCTGCCTTCGGGGGGGACGGGGCAGGGCGGGGTTCGGCTTCTGGCGTGTGACC
GGCGGCTCTAGCGTTTAAACTTAAGCTAATACGACTCACTATAGGGAGCTTGGTACCGCAACCTCAAACA
GACACCATGGTGCACCTGACTCCTGAGGAGAAGTCTGCCGTTACTGCCCTGTGGGGCAAGGTGAACGTGG
ATGAAGTTGGTGGTGAGGCCCTGGGCAGGTTGGTATCAAGGTTACAAGACAGGTTTAAGGAGACCAATAG
AAACTGGGCATATGGAGACAGAGAAGACTCTTGGGTTTCTGATAGGCACTGACTCTCTCTGCCTATGTCT
TTCTCTGCCATCCAGGTTAGATCAGAACACCCACTACATCATGGCCACGCGCCTGGCACTACGCCCGGGT
CTAAAGACCAATCCATTCCAGGTCTGACTATGGGACCCTTGATGTTTTCTTTCCCCTTCTTTTCTATGGT
TAAGTTCATGTCATAGGAAGGGGAGAAGTAACAGGGTACAGTTTAGAATGGGAAACAGACGAATGATTGC
ATCAGTGTGGAAGTCTCAGGATCGTTTTAGTTTCTTTTATTTGCTGTTCATAACAATTGTTTTCTTTTGT
TTAATTCTTGCTTTCTTTTTTTTTCTTCTCCGCAATTTTTACTATTATACTTAATGCCTTAACATTGTGT
ATAACAAAAGGAAATATCTCTGAGATACATTAAGTAACTTAAAAAAAAACTTTACACAGTCTGCCTAGTA
CATTACTATTTGGAATATATGTGTGCTTATTTGCATATTCATAATCTCCCTACTTTATTTTCTTTTATTT
TTAATTGATACATAATCATTATACATATTTATGGGTTAAAGTGTAATGTTTTAATATCGATACACATATT
GACCAAATCAGGGTAATTTTGCATTTGTAATTTTAAAAAATGCTTTCTTCTTTTAATATACTTTTTTGTT
TATCTTATTTCTAATACTTTCCCTAATCTCTTTCTTTCAGGGCAATAATGATACAATGTATCATGCCTCT
TTGCACCATTCTAAAGAATAACAGTGATAATTTCTGGGTTAAGGCAATAGCAATATTTCTGCATATAAAT
ATTTCTGCATATAAATTGTAACTGATGTAAGAGGTTTCATATTGCTAATAGCAGCTACAATCCAGCTACC
ATTCTGCTTTTATTTTATGGTTGGGATAAGGCTGGATTATTCTGAGTCCAAGCTAGGCCCTTTTGCTAAT
CATGTTCATACCTCTTATCTTCCTCCCACAGCTCCTGGGCAACGTGCTGGTCTGTGTGCTGGCCCATCAC
TTTGGCAAAGAATTCACCCCACCAGTGCAGGCTGCCTATCAGAAAGTGGTGGCTGGTGTGGCTAATGCCC
TGGCCCACAAGTATCACTAAGCTCGCTCTAGACTAGACGATTAAATTACATTATAGGGCCCGTTTAAACC
CGCTGATCAGCCTCGACTGTGCCTTCTAGTTGCCAGCCATCTGTTGTTTGCCCCTCCCCCGTGCCTTCCT
TGACCCTGGAAGGTGCCACTCCCACTGTCCTTTCCTAATAAAATGAGGAAATTGCATCGCATTGTCTGAG
TAGGTGTCATTCTATTCTGGGGGGTGGGGTGGGGCAGGACAGCAAGGGGGAGGATTGGGAAGACAATAGC
AGGCATGCTGGGGATGCGGTGGGCTCTATGGCTTCTGAGGCGGAAAGAACCAGCTGGGGCTCTAGGGGGT
ATCCCC
[124 nt withheld, positions 4907-5030]
C
[91 nt withheld, positions 5032-5122]
A
[49 nt withheld, positions 5124-5172]
CCTTTGACGTTGGAGTCCACGTTCTTT
[37 nt withheld, positions 5200-5236]
ACCCTATCTCGGTCTATTCTTTTGATTTATAAGGGATTTTGCCGATTTCGGCCTATTGGTTAAAAAATGA
GCTGATTTAACAAAAATTTAACGCGAATTAATTCTGTGGAATGTGTGTCAGTTAGGGTGTGGAAAGTCCC
CAGGCTCCCCAGCAGGCAGAAGTATGCAAAGCATGCATCTCAATTAGTCAGCAACCAGGTGTGGAAAGTC
CCCAGGCTCCCCAGCAGGCAGAAGTATGCAAAGCATGCATCTCAATTAGTCAGCAACCATAGTCCCGCCC
CTAACTCCGCCCATCCCGCCCCTAACTCCGCCCAGTTCCGCCCATTCTCCGCCCCATGGCTGACTAATTT
TTTTTATTTATGCAGAGGCCGAGGCCGCCTCTGCCTCTGAGCTATTCCAGAAGTAGTGAGGAGGCTTTTT
TGGAGGCCTAGGCTTTTGCAAAAAGCTCCCGGGAGCTTGTATATCCATTTTCGGATCTGATCAGCACGTG
TTGACAATTAATCATCGGCATAGTATATCGGCATAGTATAATACGACAAGGTGAGGAACTAAACCATGGC
CAAGTTGACCAGTGCCGTTCCGGTGCTCACCGCGCGCGACGTCGCCGGAGCGGTCGAGTTCTGGACCGAC
CGGCTCGGGTTCTCCCGGGACTTCGTGGAGGACGACTTCGCCGGTGTGGTCCGGGACGACGTGACCCTGT
TCATCAGCGCGGTCCAGGACCAGGTGGTGCCGGACAACACCCTGGCCTGGGTGTGGGTGCGCGGCCTGGA
CGAGCTGTACGCCGAGTGGTCGGAGGTCGTGTCCACGAACTTCCGGGACGCCTCCGGGCCGGCCATGACC
GAGATCGGCGAGCAGCCGTGGGGGCGGGAGTTCGCCCTGCGCGACCCGGCCGGCAACTGCGTGCACTTCG
TGGCCGAGGAGCAGGACTGACACGTGCTACGAGATTTCGATTCCACCGCCGCCTTCTATGAAAGGTTGGG
CTTCGGAATCGTTTTCCGGGACGCCGGCTGGATGATCCTCCAGCGCGGGGATCTCATGCTGGAGTTCTTC
GCCCACCCCAACTTGTTTATTGCAGCTTATAATGGTTACAAATAAAGCAATAGCATCACAAATTTCACAA
ATAAAGCATTTTTTTCACTGCATTCTAGTTGTGGTTTGTCCAAACTCATCAATGTATCTTATCATGTCTG
TATACCGTCGACCTCTAGCTAGAGCTTGGCGTAATCATGGTCATAGCTGTTTCCTGTGTGAAATTGTTAT
CCGCTCACAATTCCACACAACATACGAGCCGGAAGCATAAAGTGTAAAGCCTGGGGTGCCTAATGAGTGA
GCTAACTCACATTAATTGCGTTGCGCTCACTGCCCGCTTTCCAGTCGGGAAACCTGTCGTGCCAGCTGCA
TTAATGAATCGGCCAACGCGCGGGGAGAGGCGGTTTGCGTATTGGGCGCTCTTCCGCTTCCTCGCTCACT
GACTCGCTGCGCTCGGTCGTTCGGCTGCGGCGAGCGGTATCAGCTCACTCAAAGGCGGTAATACGGTTAT
CCACAGAATCAGGGGATAACGCAGGAAAGAACATGTGAGCAAAAGGCCAGCAAAAGGCCAGGAACCGTAA
AAAGGCCGCGTTGCTGGCGTTTTTCCATAGGCTCCGCCCCCCTGACGAGCATCACAAAAATCGACGCTCA
AGTCAGAGGTGGCGAAACCCGACAGGACTATAAAGATACCAGGCGTTTCCCCCTGGAAGCTCCCTCGTGC
GCTCTCCTGTTCCGACCCTGCCGCTTACCGGATACCTGTCCGCCTTTCTCCCTTCGGGAAGCGTGGCGCT
TTCTCATAGCTCACGCTGTAGGTATCTCAGTTCGGTGTAGGTCGTTCGCTCCAAGCTGGGCTGTGTGCAC
GAACCCCCCGTTCAGCCCGACCGCTGCGCCTTATCCGGTAACTATCGTCTTGAGTCCAACCCGGTAAGAC
ACGACTTATCGCCACTGGCAGCAGCCACTGGTAACAGGATTAGCAGAGCGAGGTATGTAGGCGGTGCTAC
AGAGTTCTTGAAGTGGTGGCCTAACTACGGCTACACTAGAAGAACAGTATTTGGTATCTGCGCTCTGCTG
AAGCCAGTTACCTTCGGAAAAAGAGTTGGTAGCTCTTGATCCGGCAAACAAACCACCGCTGGTAGCGGTG
GTTTTTTTGTTTGCAAGCAGCAGATTACGCGCAGAAAAAAAGGATCTCAAGAAGATCCTTTGATCTTTTC
TACGGGGTCTGACGCTCAGTGGAACGAAAACTCACGTTAAGGGATTTTGGTCATGAGATTATCAAAAAGG
ATCTTCACCTAGATCCTTTTAAATTAAAAATGAAGTTTTAAATCAATCTAAAGTATATATGAGTAAACTT
GGTCTGACAGTTACCAATGCTTAATCAGTGAGGCACCTATCTCAGCGATCTGTCTATTTCGTTCATCCAT
AGTTGCCTGACTCCCCGTCGTGTAGATAACTACGATACGGGAGGGCTTACCATCTGGCCCCAGTGCTGCA
ATGATACCGCGAGACCCACGCTCACCGGCTCCAGATTTATCAGCAATAAACCAGCCAGCCGGAAGGGCCG
AGCGCAGAAGTGGTCCTGCAACTTTATCCGCCTCCATCCAGTCTATTAATTGTTGCCGGGAAGCTAGAGT
AAGTAGTTCGCCAGTTAATAGTTTGCGCAACGTTGTTGCCATTGCTACAGGCATCGTGGTGTCACGCTCG
TCGTTTGGTATGGCTTCATTCAGCTCCGGTTCCCAACGATCAAGGCGAGTTACATGATCCCCCATGTTGT
GCAAAAAAGCGGTTAGCTCCTTCGGTCCTCCGATCGTTGTCAGAAGTAAGTTGGCCGCAGTGTTATCACT
CATGGTTATGGCAGCACTGCATAATTCTCTTACTGTCATGCCATCCGTAAGATGCTTTTCTGTGACTGGT
GAGTACTCAACCAAGTCATTCTGAGAATAGTGTATGCGGCGACCGAGTTGCTCTTGCCCGGCGTCAATAC
GGGATAATACCGCGCCACATAGCAGAACTTTAAAAGTGCTCATCATTGGAAAACGTTCTTCGGGGCGAAA
ACTCTCAAGGATCTTACCGCTGTTGAGATCCAGTTCGATGTAACCCACTCGTGCACCCAACTGATCTTCA
GCATCTTTTACTTTCACCAGCGTTTCTGGGTGAGCAAAAACAGGAAGGCAAAATGCCGCAAAAAAGGGAA
TAAGGGCGACACGGAAATGTTGAATACTCATACTCTTCCTTTTTCAATATTATTGAAGCATTTATCAGGG
TTATTGTCTCATGAGCGGATACATATTTGAATGTATTTAGAAAAATAAACAAATAGGGGTTCCGCGCACA
TTTCCCCGAAAAGTG
