>Addgene plasmid #204172 | pRegev_S4.51A>C | depositor partial sequence | sequence record 398428 | Exon S4 with 51A>C mutation
GTTAGATCAGAACACCCACTACATCATGGCCACGCGCCTGGCACTACGCCCGGGTCTAAAGACCAATCCA
TTCCAG
